Addgene plasmid #241191: nAPEX2-V5-zdCas9n-3x-FLAG-GSG-linker-P2A-mNeongreen
Purpose: Middle entry vector for mini-Golden subcloning platform; 3x-FLAG; mNeongreen
Depositing lab: Junsu Kang. Depositing organization: University of Wisconsin, Madison. Publication: Advancing knock-in approaches for robust genome editing in zebrafish. Rodriguez-Parks A, Beezley EG, Manna S, Silaban I, Almutawa SI, Cao S, Ahmed H, Guyer M, Baker S, Richards MP, Kang J. Biol Open. 2026 Feb 2:bio.062472. doi: 10.1242/bio.062472. PubMed 41630603.
Backbone
  Vector backbone: pU6a:sgRNA#43
  Vector type: Mini-Golden
Growth in bacteria
  Bacterial resistance: Spectinomycin, 50 μg/mL
  Growth temperature: 37°C
  Growth strain: DH5alpha
  Copy number: Unknown
Gene/Insert
  Gene/Insert name: 3x-FLAG; mNeongreen
  Species: Synthetic
  Mutation: TCGC linker
  Cloning method: Restriction Enzyme; 5′ cloning site Unknown (unknown if destroyed); 3′ cloning site Unknown (unknown if destroyed)
Terms and licenses: Academic/Nonprofit Terms; Industry Terms: Not Available to Industry
How to cite: nAPEX2-V5-zdCas9n-3x-FLAG-GSG-linker-P2A-mNeongreen was a gift from Junsu Kang (Addgene plasmid # 241191 ; http://n2t.net/addgene:241191 ; RRID:Addgene_241191)
