[The description below was written by a language model from this plasmid's Addgene catalogue record and pLannotate feature annotations shown in this document.]
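Description:
nAPEX2-V5-zdCas9n-3x-FLAG-GSG-linker-P2A-mNeongreen is a middle entry vector for the mini-Golden subcloning platform, built on the pU6a:sgRNA#43 backbone and deposited in connection with work on knock-in genome editing in zebrafish. It is propagated in E. coli from a high-copy ColE1/pUC-type origin and selected with spectinomycin through the aadA (SmR) aminoglycoside adenylyltransferase gene. Short remnants of a class 1 integron Pc promoter and a gentamicin resistance gene sit just upstream of the marker. Fragments of lacI and lacZα, together with rrnB T1 and T2 terminators, also appear in the backbone.

The catalogue lists the insert only as 3x-FLAG and mNeonGreen, with a "TCGC linker" noted as the modification, but the 8,549 nt sequenced record carries a much larger same-strand array. It begins with APEX2, the engineered soybean ascorbate peroxidase used for proximity labelling and electron microscopy. A Streptococcus pyogenes Cas9 coding sequence follows, spanning the plasmid numbering origin, and then come 3xFLAG and mNeonGreen. The name implies that APEX2 and Cas9 are joined through a V5 tag and that the Cas9 is a catalytically dead "zdCas9n" version, possibly zebrafish-optimised with nuclear localisation signals. These details are not annotated or explained in the record. The name also indicates a GSG linker and a P2A self-cleaving peptide in the gap between 3xFLAG and mNeonGreen, which would release the fluorescent protein as a separate reporter of expression.

No eukaryotic promoter is annotated upstream of the coding array, consistent with a middle entry module that receives its promoter from another part during assembly. An SV40 poly(A) signal and a T7 promoter fragment lie just downstream of mNeonGreen, both annotated on the opposite strand. The cloning sites are not stated.
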