Features (pLannotate 1.2.2; 14 found; start..end, strand, type, name):
    230..295     +  CDS            3xFLAG: three tandem FLAG® epitope tags, followed by an enterokinase cleavage site
    362..1069    +  CDS            mNeonGreen: bright monomeric yellow-green fluorescent protein derived from LanYFP (Shaner et al., 2013)
   1077..1094    -  promoter       T7 promoter (fragment): promoter for bacteriophage T7 RNA polymerase
   1099..1233    -  polyA_signal   SV40 poly(A) signal: SV40 polyadenylation signal
   1408..1431    +  promoter       Pc promoter (fragment): intI1 (promoter lies within the coding sequence); class 1 integron promoter
   1607..1663    +  CDS            GmR (fragment): gentamycin acetyltransferase; aacC1; confers resistance to gentamycin
   1670..2461    +  CDS            SmR: aminoglycoside adenylyltransferase (Murphy, 1985); aadA; confers resistance to spectinomycin and streptomycin
   2554..3142    +  rep_origin     ori: high-copy-number ColE1/pMB1/pBR322/pUC origin of replication
   3325..3417    +  CDS            lacI (fragment): lac repressor; lacI; The lac repressor binds to the lac operator to inhibit transcription in E. coli. This inhibition can be relieved by adding lactose or isopropyl-β-D-thiogalactopyranoside (IPTG).
   3472..3499    -  terminator     rrnB T2 terminator: transcription terminator T2 from the E. coli rrnB gene
   3631..3674    +  terminator     rrnB T1 terminator: Escherichia coli rrnB; transcription terminator T1 from the E. coli rrnB gene
   3721..3757    -  CDS            lacZα (fragment): LacZα fragment of β-galactosidase; lacZ fragment
   3829..4575    +  CDS            APEX2: soybean ascorbate peroxidase, engineered to serve as a monomeric tag for electron microscopy and live-cell proteomics (Lam et al., 2015) more active than the original APEX due to the A134P mutation
   4630..181     +  CDS            cas9 (across the origin): CAS9_STRP1 - Also known as csn1 From Streptococcus pyogenes serotype M1.
>Addgene plasmid #241191 | nAPEX2-V5-zdCas9n-3x-FLAG-GSG-linker-P2A-mNeongreen | addgene full sequence | sequence record 482037 | Addgene NGS Result
TATCATTCATCTGTTCACTCTGACAAACCTGGGCGCACCTGCAGCTTTCAAGTACTTCGACACTACAATC
GATAGAAAGAGGTACACCTCCACTAAGGAGGTGCTGGACGCTACACTGATCCATCAGAGTATTACCGGCC
TGTACGAAACAAGGATTGACCTGTCTCAGCTGGGTGGCGACGAATTCAGCAGGGCCGACCCCAAGAAGAA
GAGGAAGGTGGGCCGCGGAGACTACAAAGACCATGACGGTGATTATAAAGATCATGACATCGATTACAAG
GATGACGATGACAAGGGCTCTGGGGCTACAAACTTCTCTCTGCTGAAACAAGCTGGCGACGTGGAGGAGA
ACCCTGGACCTGTGAGCAAGGGCGAGGAGGATAACATGGCCTCTCTCCCAGCGACACATGAGTTACACAT
CTTTGGCTCCATCAACGGTGTGGACTTTGACATGGTGGGTCAGGGCACCGGCAATCCAAATGATGGTTAT
GAGGAGTTAAACCTGAAGTCCACCAAGGGTGACCTCCAGTTCTCCCCCTGGATTCTGGTCCCTCATATCG
GGTATGGCTTCCATCAGTACCTGCCCTACCCTGACGGGATGTCGCCTTTCCAGGCCGCCATGGTAGATGG
CTCCGGCTACCAAGTCCATCGCACAATGCAGTTTGAAGATGGTGCCTCCCTTACTGTTAACTACCGCTAC
ACCTACGAGGGAAGCCACATCAAAGGAGAGGCCCAGGTGAAGGGGACTGGTTTCCCTGCTGACGGTCCTG
TGATGACCAACTCGCTGACCGCTGCGGACTGGTGCAGGTCGAAGAAGACTTACCCCAACGACAAAACCAT
CATCAGTACCTTTAAGTGGAGTTACACCACTGGAAATGGCAAGCGCTACCGGAGCACTGCGCGGACCACC
TACACCTTTGCCAAGCCAATGGCGGCTAACTATCTGAAGAACCAGCCGATGTACGTGTTCCGTAAGACGG
AGCTCAAGCACTCCAAGACCGAGCTCAACTTCAAGGAGTGGCAAAAGGCCTTTACCGATGTGATGGGCAT
GGACGAGCTGTACAAGTAAGCTAGAACTATAGTGAGTCGTATTACGTAGATCCAGACATGATAAGATACA
TTGATGAGTTTGGACAAACCACAACTAGAATGCAGTGAAAAAAATGCTTTATTTGTGAAATTTGTGATGC
TATTGCTTTATTTGTAACCATTATAAGCTGCAATAAACAAGTTAACAACAACAATTGCATTCATTTTATG
TTTCAGGTTCAGGGGGAGGTGTGGGAGGTTTTTTAATTCCTCAAGAGACCTCTAGACCAGCCAGGACAGA
AATGCCTCGACTTCGCTGCTACCCAAGGTTGCCGGGTGACGCACACCGTGGAAACGGATGAAGGCACGAA
CCCAGTGGACATAAGCCTGTTCGGTTCGTAAGCTGTAATGCAAGTAGCGTATGCGCTCACGCAACTGGTC
CAGAACCTTGACCGAACGCAGCGGTGGTAACGGCGCAGTGGCGGTTTTCATGGCTTGTTATGACTGTTTT
TTTGGGGTACAGTCTATGCCTCGGGCATCCAAGCAGCAAGCGCGTTACGCCGTGGGTCGATGTTTGATGT
TATGGAGCAGCAACGATGTTACGCAGCAGGGCAGTCGCCCTAAAACAAAGTTAAACATTATGAGGGAAGC
GGTGATCGCCGAAGTATCGACTCAACTATCAGAGGTAGTTGGCGTCATCGAGCGCCATCTCGAACCGACG
TTGCTGGCCGTACATTTGTACGGCTCCGCAGTGGATGGCGGCCTGAAGCCACACAGTGATATTGATTTGC
TGGTTACGGTGACCGTAAGGCTTGATGAAACAACGCGGCGAGCTTTGATCAACGACCTTTTGGAAACTTC
GGCTTCCCCTGGAGAGAGCGAGATTCTCCGCGCTGTAGAAGTCACCATTGTTGTGCACGACGACATCATT
CCGTGGCGTTATCCAGCTAAGCGCGAACTGCAATTTGGAGAATGGCAGCGCAATGACATTCTTGCAGGTA
TCTTCGAGCCAGCCACGATCGACATTGATCTGGCTATCTTGCTGACAAAAGCAAGAGAACATAGCGTTGC
CTTGGTAGGTCCAGCGGCGGAGGAACTCTTTGATCCGGTTCCTGAACAGGATCTATTTGAGGCGCTAAAT
GAAACCTTAACGCTATGGAACTCGCCGCCCGACTGGGCTGGCGATGAGCGAAATGTAGTGCTTACGTTGT
CCCGCATTTGGTACAGCGCAGTAACCGGCAAAATCGCGCCGAAGGATGTCGCTGCCGACTGGGCAATGGA
GCGCCTGCCGGCCCAGTATCAGCCCGTCATACTTGAAGCTAGACAGGCTTATCTTGGACAAGAAGAAGAT
CGCTTGGCCTCGCGCGCAGATCAGTTGGAAGAATTTGTCCACTACGTGAAAGGCGAGATCACCAAGGTAG
TCGGCAAATAACCCTCGAGCCACCCATGACCAAAATCCCTTAACGTGAGTTACGCGTCGTTCCACTGAGC
GTCAGACCCCGTAGAAAAGATCAAAGGATCTTCTTGAGATCCTTTTTTTCTGCGCGTAATCTGCTGCTTG
CAAACAAAAAAACCACCGCTACCAGCGGTGGTTTGTTTGCCGGATCAAGAGCTACCAACTCTTTTTCCGA
AGGTAACTGGCTTCAGCAGAGCGCAGATACCAAATACTGTTCTTCTAGTGTAGCCGTAGTTAGGCCACCA
CTTCAAGAACTCTGTAGCACCGCCTACATACCTCGCTCTGCTAATCCTGTTACCAGTGGCTGCTGCCAGT
GGCGATAAGTCGTGTCTTACCGGGTTGGACTCAAGACGATAGTTACCGGATAAGGCGCAGCGGTCGGGCT
GAACGGGGGGTTCGTGCACACAGCCCAGCTTGGAGCGAACGACCTACACCGAACTGAGATACCTACAGCG
TGAGCTATGAGAAAGCGCCACGCTTCCCGAAGGGAGAAAGGCGGACAGGTATCCGGTAAGCGGCAGGGTC
GGAACAGGAGAGCGCACGAGGGAGCTTCCAGGGGGAAACGCCTGGTATCTTTATAGTCCTGTCGGGTTTC
GCCACCTCTGACTTGAGCGTCGATTTTTGTGATGCTCGTCAGGGGGGCGGAGCCTATGGAAAAACGCCAG
CAACGCGGCCTTTTTACGGTTCCTGGCCTTTTGCTGGCCTTTTGCTCACATGTTCTTTCCTGCGTTATCC
CCTGATTCTGTGGATAACCGTATTACCGCCTTTGAGTGAGCTGATACCGCTCGCCGCAGCCGAACGACCG
AGCGCAGCGAGTCAGTGAGCGAGGAAGCGGAAGAGCGCCCAATACGCAAACCGCCTCTCCCCGCGCGTTG
GCCGATTCATTAATGCAGCTGGCACGACAGGTTTCCCGACTGGAAAGCGGGCAGTGAGCGCAACGCAATT
AATACGCGTACCGCTAGCCAGGAAGAGTTTGTAGAAACGCAAAAAGGCCATCCGTCAGGATGGCCTTCTG
CTTAGTTTGATGCCTGGCAGTTTATGGCGGGCGTCCTGCCCGCCACCCTCCGGGCCGTTGCTTCACAACG
TTCAAATCCGCTCCCGGCGGATTTGTCCTACTCAGGAGAGCGTTCACCGACAAACAACAGATAAAACGAA
AGGCCCAGTCTTCCGACTGAGCCTTTCGTTTTATTTGATGCCTGGCAGTTCCCTACTCTCGCGTTAACGC
TAGCATGGATGTTTTCCCAGTCACGACGTTGTAAAACGACGGCCAGTCTTAAGCTCGGGCCCGGTCTCTT
CGCGCCACCATGGCTTCTCCACCTAAGAAGAAGAGAAAGGTGGGAAGCGGAAAGTCTTACCCAACTGTGA
GTGCTGATTACCAGGACGCCGTTGAGAAGGCGAAGAAGAAGCTCAGAGGCTTCATCGCTGAGAAGAGATG
CGCTCCTCTAATGCTCCGTTTGGCATTCCACTCTGCTGGAACCTTTGACAAGGGCACGAAGACCGGTGGA
CCCTTCGGAACCATCAAGCACCCTGCCGAACTGGCTCACAGCGCTAACAACGGTCTTGACATCGCTGTTA
GGCTTTTGGAGCCACTCAAGGCGGAGTTCCCTATTTTGAGCTACGCCGATTTCTACCAGTTGGCTGGCGT
TGTTGCCGTTGAGGTCACGGGTGGACCTAAGGTTCCATTCCACCCTGGAAGAGAGGACAAGCCTGAGCCA
CCACCAGAGGGTCGCTTGCCTGATCCCACTAAGGGTTCTGACCATTTGAGAGATGTGTTTGGCAAAGCTA
TGGGGCTTACTGACCAAGATATCGTTGCTCTATCTGGGGGTCACACTATTGGAGCTGCACACAAGGAGCG
TTCTGGATTTGAGGGTCCCTGGACCTCTAATCCTCTTATTTTCGACAACTCATACTTCACGGAGTTGTTG
AGTGGTGAGAAGGAAGGACTCCTTCAGCTACCTTCTGACAAGGCTCTTTTGTCTGACCCTGTATTCCGCC
CTCTCGTTGATAAATATGCAGCGGACGAAGATGCCTTCTTTGCTGATTACGCTGAGGCTCACCAAAAGCT
TTCCGAGCTTGGGTTTGCTGATGCCGTGCGGGGTTCTGGCAAGCCCATCCCCAACCCCCTGCTGGGCCTG
GACAGCACCATGGATAAGAAGTATAGCATCGGCCTGGCCATTGGAACTAACTCCGTGGGTTGGGCAGTGA
TTACAGACGACTACAAGGTCCCTAGCAAGAAATTTAAGGTGCTGGGTAACACCGACAGGCACAGCATCAA
GAAAAATCTGATTGGAGCCCTGCTGTTCGGTTCTGGAGAGACTGCCGAAGCAACACGCCTGAAAAGAACA
GCAAGAAGGCGCTATACCAGAAGGAAGAATAGAATCTGTTACCTGCAGGAGATTTTCTCTAACGAAATGG
CTAAGGTGGACGATTCATTCTTTCATAGGCTGGAGGAAAGTTTCCTGGTCGAGGAAGATAAGAAACACGA
GCGCCATCCTATCTTTGGAAACATTGTGGACGAGGTCGCCTATCACGAAAAATACCCAACCATCTATCAT
CTGCGCAAGAAACTGGCTGACTCTACTGATAAAGCCGACCTGAGACTGATCTATCTGGCTCTGGCCCACA
TGATTAAGTTCAGGGGTCATTTTCTGATCGAGGGCGATCTGAACCCCGACAATTCCGATGTGGACAAGCT
GTTCATCCAGCTGGTCCAGATTTACAATCAGCTGTTTGAGGAAAACCCTATTAATGCTTCCAGAGTGGAC
GCAAAAGCTATCCTGTCAGCCAGGCTGTCCAAGTCACGCAGACTGGAGAACCTGATTGCACAGCTGCCCG
GAGAAAAGAGGAACGGTCTGTTTGGAAATCTGATCGCTCTGAGTCTGGGCCTGACTCCTAACTTCAAAAG
CAATTTTGATCTGGCTGAGGACGCCAAACTGCAGCTGTCAAAGGACACATATGACGATGACCTGGATAAC
CTGCTGGCACAGATCGGAGATCAGTACGCTGACCTGTTCCTGGCTGCCAAAAATCTGTCCGACGCAATCC
TGCTGTCAGATATTCTGAGAGTGAACAGCGAGATTACAAAAGCTCCTCTGAGTGCCAGCATGATCAAGAG
ATATGACGAGCACCATCAGGATCTGACCCTGCTGAAGGCTCTGGTCAGGCAGCAGCTGCCAGAGAAGTAC
AAGGAAATTTTCTTTGATCAGTCCAAGAACGGCTACGCCGGTTATATCGACGGAGGCGCATCACAGGAGG
AATTCTACAAGTTTATCAAACCTATTCTGGAGAAGATGGACGGAACTGAGGAACTGCTGGTGAAACTGAA
TAGAGAGGACCTGCTGAGGAAGCAGCGCACATTTGATAACGGTTCCATCCCACACCAGATTCATCTGGGA
GAGCTGCACGCTATCCTGAGGCGCCAGGAAGACTTCTACCCCTTTCTGAAAGATAACCGCGAGAAGATCG
AAAAAATTCTGACCTTCAGAATCCCTTACTATGTGGGTCCACTGGCTCGCGGAAACAGCAGATTTGCCTG
GATGACTCGCAAATCCGAGGAAACCATTACTCCTTGGAACTTCGAGGAAGTGGTCGATAAGGGCGCCTCT
GCACAGTCCTTCATCGAGAGAATGACTAATTTTGACAAAAACCTGCCCAATGAGAAAGTGCTGCCTAAGC
ACTCCCTGCTGTACGAGTATTTCACTGTCTATAACGAACTGACAAAGGTGAAATACGTCACCGAGGGCAT
GAGAAAGCCAGCCTTCCTGTCAGGAGAGCAGAAGAAAGCAATCGTGGATCTGCTGTTTAAAACCAACAGG
AAAGTGACTGTCAAGCAGCTGAAGGAGGACTACTTCAAGAAAATTGAATGCTTCGATTCCGTGGAGATCA
GCGGAGTCGAAGACAGATTTAACGCAAGCCTGGGCGCTTACCACGATCTGCTGAAGATCATTAAGGATAA
AGACTTCCTGGACAACGAGGAAAATGAGGATATCCTGGAAGACATTGTGCTGACACTGACCCTGTTTGAG
GACAGAGGAATGATCGAGGAAAGACTGAAAACCTATGCTCATCTGTTCGATGACAAGGTGATGAAACAGC
TGAAGAGAAGGCGCTACACTGGCTGGGGTAGACTGAGCAGGAAGCTGATCAACGGCATTAGGGATAAACA
GTCAGGAAAGACAATCCTGGACTTTCTGAAAAGTGATGGCTTCGCCAACCGCAATTTTATGCAGCTGATT
CACGATGACAGTCTGACCTTCAAAGAGGACATCCAGAAGGCTCAGGTGTCTGGACAGGGCCACTCCCTGC
ATGAGCAGATTGCAAACCTGGCTGGAAGCCCAGCCATCAAGAAAGGCATTCTGCAGACAGTGAAAATCGT
CGATGAGCTGGTGAAAGTCATGGGCCATAAGCCCGAAAACATCGTGATTGAGATGGCTCGCGAAAATCAG
ACAACCCAGAAGGGTCAGAAGAACAGTAGAGAGAGGATGAAAAGAATCGAGGAAGGCATTAAGGAGCTGG
GTAGCCAGATCCTGAAAGAGCACCCAGTGGAAAACACACAGCTGCAGAATGAGAAGCTGTATCTGTACTA
TCTGCAGAATGGAAGAGATATGTACGTGGACCAGGAGCTGGATATTAACAGGCTGTCTGATTACGACGTG
GATGCCATCGTCCCCCAGAGTTTCATCAAAGATGACAGCATTGACAACAAGGTGCTGACCAGGTCCGACA
AAAACAGAGGAAAATCAGATAATGTCCCTAGTGAGGAAGTGGTCAAGAAAATGAAGAACTACTGGAGACA
GCTGCTGAATGCCAAACTGATCACTCAGAGGAAGTTTGATAACCTGACAAAAGCAGAGCGCGGTGGACTG
TCAGAACTGGACAAAGCTGGATTCATCAAGAGGCAGCTGGTGGAAACACGCCAGATCACTAAACACGTCG
CACAGATTCTGGATAGTCGCATGAACACAAAGTACGATGAGAATGACAAACTGATCAGAGAAGTGAAGGT
CATTACCCTGAAGAGTAAACTGGTCAGCGACTTTAGGAAAGATTTCCAGTTTTATAAGGTCCGCGAGATT
AACAATTATCACCATGCCCATGACGCATACCTGAACGCCGTGGTCGGTACCGCACTGATCAAGAAATACC
CAAAACTGGAGAGCGAATTCGTGTACGGAGACTATAAGGTGTACGATGTCAGAAAAATGATCGCCAAGTC
CGAGCAGGAAATTGGAAAAGCTACTGCCAAGTATTTCTTTTACTCAAACATCATGAATTTCTTTAAGACA
GAGATCACCCTGGCCAATGGAGAAATCCGCAAAAGGCCCCTGATTGAGACAAACGGAGAGACAGGCGAAA
TCGTGTGGGACAAAGGCAGAGATTTTGCAACCGTGAGGAAGGTCCTGAGCATGCCTCAAGTGAATATCGT
CAAGAAAACTGAGGTGCAGACAGGCGGTTTCTCAAAAGAAAGTATTCTGCCAAAACGCAACTCTGATAAG
CTGATCGCTAGAAAGAAAGACTGGGACCCTAAGAAGTATGGAGGCTTTGACTCTCCCACTGTGGCATACT
CCGTCCTGGTGGTCGCTAAGGTGGAGAAGGGCAAAAGCAAGAAACTGAAATCTGTCAAGGAGCTGCTGGG
TATCACAATTATGGAGAGAAGCTCTTTCGAGAAGAACCCAATCGATTTTCTGGAGGCCAAAGGTTATAAG
GAAGTGAAGAAAGACCTGATCATTAAACTGCCCAAGTACAGTCTGTTTGAGCTGGAAAACGGCAGGAAAC
GCATGCTGGCAAGCGCTGGAGAGCTGCAGAAAGGCAATGAACTGGCCCTGCCTTCTAAGTACGTGAACTT
CCTGTATCTGGCAAGCCACTACGAGAAGCTGAAAGGATCTCCAGAGGATAACGAACAGAAACAGCTGTTT
GTGGAGCAGCACAAGCATTATCTGGACGAGATCATTGAACAGATTAGCGAGTTCTCTAAAAGAGTGATCC
TGGCCGACGCAAATCTGGATAAGGTCCTGTCTGCTTACAACAAACACAGAGATAAGCCCATCAGGGAGCA
GGCCGAAAA
